Addgene plasmid #142380: TFORF1362
Purpose: Lentiviral vector for overexpressing transcription factor ORFs with unique 24-bp barcodes. Barcodes facilitate identification of transcription factors in pooled screens.
Depositing lab: Feng Zhang. Depositing organization: Broad Institute. Publication: A transcription factor atlas of directed differentiation. Joung J, Ma S, Tay T, Geiger-Schuller KR, Kirchgatterer PC, Verdine VK, Guo B, Arias-Garcia MA, Allen WE, Singh A, Kuksenko O, Abudayyeh OO, Gootenberg JS, Fu Z, Macrae RK, Buenrostro JD, Regev A, Zhang F. Cell. 2023 Jan 5;186(1):209-229.e26. doi: 10.1016/j.cell.2022.11.026. PubMed 36608654.
Backbone
  Vector backbone: pLX_TRC317
  Backbone manufacturer: Broad Institute Genetic Perturbation Platform
  Backbone size w/o insert (bp): 8264
  Vector type: Mammalian Expression, Lentiviral
  Selectable markers: Puromycin
Growth in bacteria
  Bacterial resistance: Ampicillin, 100 μg/mL
  Growth temperature: 37°C
  Growth strain: NEB Stable
  Copy number: High Copy
Gene/Insert
  Gene/Insert name: SP100
  Species: H. sapiens (human)
  Insert size (bp): 1439
  Entrez Gene: SP100 (a.k.a. lysp100b)
  Promoter: EF1a
  Cloning method: Unknown
  Sequencing primers: 5′ GGGTGGAGACTGAAGTTAGGCCAG; 3′ CACATAGCGTAAAAGGAGCAACATAG
Terms and licenses: Academic/Nonprofit Terms; Industry Terms: Not Available to Industry
Depositor comments: NM_001206704,ENST00000409897 . The transcription factor ORF portion of this plasmid was synthesized by Genewiz. Please test multiple small colonies in case of plasmid recombination. To make this collection available in a timely manner, a portion of this collection was not fully sequenced by Addgene. If an Addgene verified full plasmid sequence is not available, please contact us prior to placing an order to request the full sequence.
How to cite: TFORF1362 was a gift from Feng Zhang (Addgene plasmid # 142380 ; http://n2t.net/addgene:142380 ; RRID:Addgene_142380)
