[The description below was written by a language model from this plasmid's Addgene catalogue record and pLannotate feature annotations shown in this document.]
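Description:
TFORF1362 is a third-generation-style, self-inactivating lentiviral expression plasmid built on the pLX_TRC317 backbone, carrying a human SP100 open reading frame as one member of a barcoded transcription factor ORF collection. It is propagated in E. coli through a high-copy ColE1/pUC-type origin with ampicillin resistance (AmpR under its own bla promoter). An f1 origin and remnants of a lac/lacZα cloning region with T7 and T3 promoters also lie in the bacterial portion. The depositor notes that the plasmid can recombine, as is common for LTR-containing vectors.

The viral segment begins with an RSV promoter fused to a truncated HIV-1 5' LTR, which drives genomic RNA production in packaging cells. This is followed by the Ψ packaging signal with a gag fragment and the Rev response element for Rev-dependent nuclear export. An SV40 early promoter/origin region then drives puromycin N-acetyltransferase for selection of transduced mammalian cells. Next comes the cPPT/CTS, which aids nuclear import of the reverse-transcribed genome. The EF-1α promoter provides strong constitutive expression of the SP100 ORF, a synthesized isoform-specific insert of about 1.4 kb. SP100 is a major component of PML nuclear bodies and a transcriptional coregulator of ETS factors.

Downstream of the ORF, a WPRE enhances transcript stability and expression, and the ΔU3 3' LTR inactivates the integrated provirus's LTR promoter. The short U6 promoter match between the ORF and WPRE is only a fragment. The 24-bp barcode described in the catalogue entry is not annotated in the feature table. According to the record, that unique barcode allows the overexpressed factor to be identified in pooled screens, such as those for directed differentiation.
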