Features (pLannotate 1.2.2; 31 found; start..end, strand, type, name):
      5..231     +  promoter       RSV promoter: Rous sarcoma virus enhancer/promoter
    232..412     +  LTR            5' LTR (truncated): truncated 5' long terminal repeat (LTR) from HIV-1
    459..584     +  misc_feature   HIV-1 Ψ: packaging signal of human immunodeficiency virus type 1
    568..931     +  CDS            HIV-1 gag (fragment): gag protein from human immunodeficiency virus 1; gag
   1077..1310    +  misc_feature   RRE: The Rev response element (RRE) of HIV-1 allows for Rev-dependent mRNA export from the nucleus to the cytoplasm.
   1687..1713    +  CDS            Rev (fragment): human immunodeficiency virus 1 (HIV-1) Rev protein; rev; enhances nuclear export of unspliced and incompletely spliced viral mRNAs
   1720..1743    +  promoter       SV40 promoter (fragment): SV40 early promoter
   1744..1815    +  promoter       SV40 promoter (fragment): SV40 enhancer and early promoter
   1839..1974    +  rep_origin     SV40 ori: SV40 origin of replication
   2020..2616    +  CDS            PuroR (fragment): puromycin N-acetyltransferase; pac from Streptomyces; confers resistance to puromycin
   2665..2782    +  misc_feature   cPPT/CTS: central polypurine tract and central termination sequence of HIV-1
   2847..2913    +  CDS            small t antigen (fragment): SV40 (simian virus 40) small t antigen
   2920..4098    +  promoter       EF-1α promoter: strong constitutive promoter for human elongation factor EF-1α
   4118..5446    +  CDS            SP100 (fragment): SP100_HUMAN - Experimental evidence at protein level: Swiss-Prot protein existence level 1. Together with PML, this tumor suppressor is a major constituent of the PML bodies, a subnuclear organelle involved in a large number of physiological processes including cell growth, differentiation and apoptosis. Functions as a transcriptional coactivator of ETS1 and ETS2 according to PubMed:11909962. Under certain conditions, it may also act as a corepressor of ETS1 preventing its binding to DNA according to PubMed:15247905. Through the regulation of ETS1 it may play a role in angiogenesis, controllin
   5465..5518    +  promoter       U6 promoter (fragment): RNA polymerase III promoter for human U6 snRNA
   5560..6148    +  misc_feature   WPRE: woodchuck hepatitis virus posttranscriptional regulatory element
   6199..6218    +  misc_feature   cPPT/CTS (fragment): central polypurine tract and central termination sequence of HIV-1
   6220..6453    +  LTR            3' LTR (ΔU3): self-inactivating 3' long terminal repeat (LTR) from HIV-1
   6531..6652    +  polyA_signal   SV40 poly(A) signal: SV40 polyadenylation signal
   6692..6827    +  rep_origin     SV40 ori: SV40 origin of replication
   6848..6866    -  promoter       T7 promoter: promoter for bacteriophage T7 RNA polymerase
   6874..7029    +  CDS            lacZα (fragment): LacZα fragment of β-galactosidase; lacZ fragment
   7034..7462    +  rep_origin     f1 ori (sequence partly withheld): f1 bacteriophage origin of replication; arrow indicates direction of (+) strand synthesis
   7515..7619    +  promoter       AmpR promoter: bla
   7620..8480    +  CDS            AmpR: β-lactamase; bla; confers resistance to ampicillin, carbenicillin, and related antibiotics
   8651..9239    +  rep_origin     ori: high-copy-number ColE1/pMB1/pBR322/pUC origin of replication
   9422..9514    +  CDS            lacI (fragment): lac repressor; lacI; The lac repressor binds to the lac operator to inhibit transcription in E. coli. This inhibition can be relieved by adding lactose or isopropyl-β-D-thiogalactopyranoside (IPTG).
   9527..9548    +  protein_bind   CAP binding site: CAP binding activates transcription in the presence of cAMP. E. coli catabolite activator protein
   9563..9593    +  promoter       lac promoter: promoter for the E. coli lac operon
   9601..9617    +  protein_bind   lac operator: The lac repressor binds to the lac operator to inhibit transcription in E. coli. This inhibition can be relieved by adding lactose or isopropyl-β-D-thiogalactopyranoside (IPTG). lac repressor encoded by lacI
   9662..9680    +  promoter       T3 promoter: promoter for bacteriophage T3 RNA polymerase
>Addgene plasmid #142380 | TFORF1362 | addgene full sequence | sequence record 397170 | Addgene NGS Result
TTAATGTAGTCTTATGCAATACTCTTGTAGTCTTGCAACATGGTAACGATGAGTTAGCAACATGCCTTAC
AAGGAGAGAAAAAGCACCGTGCATGCCGATTGGTGGAAGTAAGGTGGTACGATCGTGCCTTATTAGGAAG
GCAACAGACGGGTCTGACATGGATTGGACGAACCACTGAATTGCCGCATTGCAGAGATATTGTATTTAAG
TGCCTAGCTCGATACATAAACGGGTCTCTCTGGTTAGACCAGATCTGAGCCTGGGAGCTCTCTGGCTAAC
TAGGGAACCCACTGCTTAAGCCTCAATAAAGCTTGCCTTGAGTGCTTCAAGTAGTGTGTGCCCGTCTGTT
GTGTGACTCTGGTAACTAGAGATCCCTCAGACCCTTTTAGTCAGTGTGGAAAATCTCTAGCAGTGGCGCC
CGAACAGGGACTTGAAAGCGAAAGGGAAACCAGAGGAGCTCTCTCGACGCAGGACTCGGCTTGCTGAAGC
GCGCACGGCAAGAGGCGAGGGGCGGCGACTGGTGAGTACGCCAAAAATTTTGACTAGCGGAGGCTAGAAG
GAGAGAGATGGGTGCGAGAGCGTCAGTATTAAGCGGGGGAGAATTAGATCGCGATGGGAAAAAATTCGGT
TAAGGCCAGGGGGAAAGAAAAAATATAAATTAAAACATATAGTATGGGCAAGCAGGGAGCTAGAACGATT
CGCAGTTAATCCTGGCCTGTTAGAAACATCAGAAGGCTGTAGACAAATACTGGGACAGCTACAACCATCC
CTTCAGACAGGATCAGAAGAACTTAGATCATTATATAATACAGTAGCAACCCTCTATTGTGTGCATCAAA
GGATAGAGATAAAAGACACCAAGGAAGCTTTAGACAAGATAGAGGAAGAGCAAAACAAAAGTAAGACCAC
CGCACAGCAAGCGGCCGCTGATCTTCAGACCTGGAGGAGGAGATATGAGGGACAATTGGAGAAGTGAATT
ATATAAATATAAAGTAGTAAAAATTGAACCATTAGGAGTAGCACCCACCAAGGCAAAGAGAAGAGTGGTG
CAGAGAGAAAAAAGAGCAGTGGGAATAGGAGCTTTGTTCCTTGGGTTCTTGGGAGCAGCAGGAAGCACTA
TGGGCGCAGCGTCAATGACGCTGACGGTACAGGCCAGACAATTATTGTCTGGTATAGTGCAGCAGCAGAA
CAATTTGCTGAGGGCTATTGAGGCGCAACAGCATCTGTTGCAACTCACAGTCTGGGGCATCAAGCAGCTC
CAGGCAAGAATCCTGGCTGTGGAAAGATACCTAAAGGATCAACAGCTCCTGGGGATTTGGGGTTGCTCTG
GAAAACTCATTTGCACCACTGCTGTGCCTTGGAATGCTAGTTGGAGTAATAAATCTCTGGAACAGATTTG
GAATCACACGACCTGGATGGAGTGGGACAGAGAAATTAACAATTACACAAGCTTAATACACTCCTTAATT
GAAGAATCGCAAAACCAGCAAGAAAAGAATGAACAAGAATTATTGGAATTAGATAAATGGGCAAGTTTGT
GGAATTGGTTTAACATAACAAATTGGCTGTGGTATATAAAATTATTCATAATGATAGTAGGAGGCTTGGT
AGGTTTAAGAATAGTTTTTGCTGTACTTTCTATAGTGAATAGAGTTAGGCAGGGATATTCACCATTATCG
TTTCAGACCCACCTCCCAACCCCGAGGGGACCCATGCATTGCATCTCAATTAGTCAGCAACCAGGTGTGG
AAAGTCCCCAGGCTCCCCAGCAGGCAGAAGTATGCAAAGCATGCGTCTCAATTAGTCAGCAACCATAGTC
CCGCCCCTAACTCCGCCCATCCCGCCCCTAACTCCGCCCAGTTCCGCCCATTCTCCGCCCCATGGCTGAC
TAATTTTTTTTATTTATGCAGAGGCCGAGGCCGCCTCGGCCTCTGAGCTATTCCAGAAGTAGTGAGGAGG
CTTTTTTGGAGGCCTAGGCTTTTGCAAAAAGCTTTCTAGAGGTACCACCGGAGCTTACCATGACCGAGTA
CAAGCCCACGGTGCGCCTCGCCACCCGCGACGACGTCCCCAGGGCCGTACGCACCCTCGCCGCCGCGTTC
GCCGACTACCCCGCCACGCGCCACACCGTCGATCCGGACCGCCACATCGAGCGGGTCACCGAGCTGCAAG
AACTCTTCCTCACGCGCGTCGGGCTCGACATCGGCAAGGTGTGGGTCGCGGACGACGGCGCCGCCGTGGC
GGTCTGGACCACGCCGGAGAGCGTCGAAGCGGGGGCGGTGTTCGCCGAGATCGGCCCGCGCATGGCCGAG
TTGAGCGGTTCCCGGCTGGCCGCGCAGCAACAGATGGAAGGCCTCCTGGCGCCGCACCGGCCCAAGGAGC
CCGCGTGGTTCCTGGCCACCGTCGGCGTCTCGCCCGACCACCAGGGCAAGGGTCTGGGCAGCGCCGTCGT
GCTCCCCGGAGTGGAGGCGGCCGAGCGCGCCGGGGTGCCCGCCTTCCTGGAGACCTCCGCGCCCCGCAAC
CTCCCCTTCTACGAGCGGCTCGGCTTCACCGTCACCGCCGACGTCGAGGTGCCCGAAGGACCGCGCACCT
GGTGCATGACCCGCAAGCCCGGTGCCAGTTAACGAATTCTAGATCTTGAGACAAATGGCAGTATTCATCC
ACAATTTTAAAAGAAAAGGGGGGATTGGGGGGTACAGTGCAGGGGAAAGAATAGTAGACATAATAGCAAC
AGACATACAAACTAAAGAATTACAAAAACAAATTACAAAAATTCAAAATTTTCGGGTTTATTACAGGGAC
AGCAGAGATCCACTTTGGCGCCGGCTCGAGGCCTGCAGGTGCAAAGATGGATAAAGTTTTAAACAGAGAG
GAATCTTTGCAGCTAATGGACCTTCTAGGTCTTGAAAGGAGTGGGAATTGGCTCCGGTGCCCGTCAGTGG
GCAGAGCGCACATCGCCCACAGTCCCCGAGAAGTTGGGGGGAGGGGTCGGCAATTGAACCGGTGCCTAGA
GAAGGTGGCGCGGGGTAAACTGGGAAAGTGATGTCGTGTACTGGCTCCGCCTTTTTCCCGAGGGTGGGGG
AGAACCGTATATAAGTGCAGTAGTCGCCGTGAACGTTCTTTTTCGCAACGGGTTTGCCGCCAGAACACAG
GTAAGTGCCGTGTGTGGTTCCCGCGGGCCTGGCCTCTTTACGGGTTATGGCCCTTGCGTGCCTTGAATTA
CTTCCACCTGGCTGCAGTACGTGATTCTTGATCCCGAGCTTCGGGTTGGAAGTGGGTGGGAGAGTTCGAG
GCCTTGCGCTTAAGGAGCCCCTTCGCCTCGTGCTTGAGTTGAGGCCTGGCCTGGGCGCTGGGGCCGCCGC
GTGCGAATCTGGTGGCACCTTCGCGCCTGTCTCGCTGCTTTCGATAAGTCTCTAGCCATTTAAAATTTTT
GATGACCTGCTGCGACGCTTTTTTTCTGGCAAGATAGTCTTGTAAATGCGGGCCAAGATCTGCACACTGG
TATTTCGGTTTTTGGGGCCGCGGGCGGCGACGGGGCCCGTGCGTCCCAGCGCACATGTTCGGCGAGGCGG
GGCCTGCGAGCGCGGCCACCGAGAATCGGACGGGGGTAGTCTCAAGCTGGCCGGCCTGCTCTGGTGCCTG
GCCTCGCGCCGCCGTGTATCGCCCCGCCCTGGGCGGCAAGGCTGGCCCGGTCGGCACCAGTTGCGTGAGC
GGAAAGATGGCCGCTTCCCGGCCCTGCTGCAGGGAGCTCAAAATGGAGGACGCGGCGCTCGGGAGAGCGG
GCGGGTGAGTCACCCACACAAAGGAAAAGGGCCTTTCCGTCCTCAGCCGTCGCTTCATGTGACTCCACGG
AGTACCGGGCGCCGTCCAGGCACCTCGATTAGTTCTCGAGCTTTTGGAGTACGTCGTCTTTAGGTTGGGG
GGAGGGGTTTTATGCGATGGAGTTTCCCCACACTGAGTGGGTGGAGACTGAAGTTAGGCCAGCTTGGCAC
TTGATGTAATTCTCCTTGGAATTTGCCCTTTTTGAGTTTGGATCTTGGTTCATTCTCAAGCCTCAGACAG
TGGTTCAAAGTTTTTTTCTTCCATTTCAGGTGTCGTGAGGCTAGCACCGCCACCATGATGTTCACGGAAG
ACCAGGGTGTAGATGACAGGCTGCTCTATGACATTGTATTCAAGCACTTCAAAAGAAATAAGGTGGAGAT
TTCAAATGCAATAAAAAAGACATTTCCATTCCTCGAGGGCCTCCGTGATCGTGATCTCATCACAAATAAA
ATGTTTGAAGATTCTCAAGATTCTTGTAGAAACCTGGTCCCTGTACAGAGAGTGGTGTACAATGTTCTTA
GTGAACTGGAGAAGACATTTAACCTGCCAGTTCTGGAAGCACTGTTCAGCGATGTCAACATGCAGGAATA
CCCCGATTTAATTCACATTTATAAAGGCTTTGAAAATGTAATCCATGACAAATTGCCTCTCCAAGAAAGT
GAAGAAGAAGAGAGGGAGGAGAGGTCTGGCCTCCAACTAAGTCTTGAACAAGGAACTGGTGAAAACTCTT
TTCGAAGCCTGACTTGGCCACCTTCGGGTTCCCCATCTCATGCTGGTACAACCCCACCTGAAAATGGACT
CTCAGAGCACCCCTGTGAAACAGAACAGATAAATGCAAAGAGAAAAGATACAACCAGTGACAAAGATGAT
TCGCTAGGAAGCCAACAAACAAATGAACAATGTGCTCAAAAGGCTGAGCCAACAGAGTCCTGCGAACAAA
TTGCTGTCCAAGTGAATAATGGGGATGCTGGAAGGGAGATGCCCTGCCCGTTGCCCTGTGATGAAGAAAG
CCCAGAGGCAGAGCTACACAACCATGGAATCCAAATTAATTCCTGTTCTGTGCGACTGGTGGATATAAAA
AAGGAAAAGCCATTTTCTAATTCAAAAGTTGAGTGCCAAGCCCAAGCAAGAACTCATCATAACCAGGCAT
CTGACATAATAGTCATCAGCAGTGAGGACTCTGAAGGATCCACTGACGTTGATGAGCCCTTAGAAGTCTT
CATCTCAGCACCGAGAAGTGAGCCTGTGATCAATAATGACAACCCTTTAGAATCAAATGATGAAAAGGAG
GGCCAAGAAGCCACTTGCTCACGACCCCAGATTGTACCAGAGCCCATGGATTTCAGAAAATTATCTACAT
TCAGAGAAAGTTTTAAGAAAAGAGTGATAGGACAAGACCACGACTTTTCAGAATCCAGTGAGGAGGAGGC
GCCCGCAGAAGCCTCGAGCGGGGCACTGAGAAGCAAGCATGGTGAGAAGGCTCCTATGACTTCTAGAAGT
ACATCTACTTGGAGAATACCCAGCAGGAAGAGACGTTTCAGCAGTAGTGACTTTTCAGACCTGAGTAATG
GAGAAGAGCTTCAGGAAACCTGCAGCTCATCCCTAAGAAGAGGGTCAGGTAAAGAAGATTAGTAATGAAC
TAGTCCGTAACTTGAAAGTATTTCGATTTCTTGGCTTTATATATCTTGTGGAAAGGACGAAGTCAAGAAT
TGTATCGACTTAATACGCGTTAAGTCGACAATCAACCTCTGGATTACAAAATTTGTGAAAGATTGACTGG
TATTCTTAACTATGTTGCTCCTTTTACGCTATGTGGATACGCTGCTTTAATGCCTTTGTATCATGCTATT
GCTTCCCGTATGGCTTTCATTTTCTCCTCCTTGTATAAATCCTGGTTGCTGTCTCTTTATGAGGAGTTGT
GGCCCGTTGTCAGGCAACGTGGCGTGGTGTGCACTGTGTTTGCTGACGCAACCCCCACTGGTTGGGGCAT
TGCCACCACCTGTCAGCTCCTTTCCGGGACTTTCGCTTTCCCCCTCCCTATTGCCACGGCGGAACTCATC
GCCGCCTGCCTTGCCCGCTGCTGGACAGGGGCTCGGCTGTTGGGCACTGACAATTCCGTGGTGTTGTCGG
GGAAATCATCGTCCTTTCCTTGGCTGCTCGCCTGTGTTGCCACCTGGATTCTGCGCGGGACGTCCTTCTG
CTACGTCCCTTCGGCCCTCAATCCAGCGGACCTTCCTTCCCGCGGCCTGCTGCCGGCTCTGCGGCCTCTT
CCGCGTCTTCGCCTTCGCCCTCAGACGAGTCGGATCTCCCTTTGGGCCGCCTCCCCGCGTCGACTTTAAG
ACCAATGACTTACAAGGCAGCTGTAGATCTTAGCCACTTTTTAAAAGAAAAGGGGGGACTGGAAGGGCTA
ATTCACTCCCAACGAAGACAAGATCTGCTTTTTGCTTGTACTGGGTCTCTCTGGTTAGACCAGATCTGAG
CCTGGGAGCTCTCTGGCTAACTAGGGAACCCACTGCTTAAGCCTCAATAAAGCTTGCCTTGAGTGCTTCA
AGTAGTGTGTGCCCGTCTGTTGTGTGACTCTGGTAACTAGAGATCCCTCAGACCCTTTTAGTCAGTGTGG
AAAATCTCTAGCAGTACGTATAGTAGTTCATGTCATCTTATTATTCAGTATTTATAACTTGCAAAGAAAT
GAATATCAGAGAGTGAGAGGAACTTGTTTATTGCAGCTTATAATGGTTACAAATAAAGCAATAGCATCAC
AAATTTCACAAATAAAGCATTTTTTTCACTGCATTCTAGTTGTGGTTTGTCCAAACTCATCAATGTATCT
TATCATGTCTGGCTCTAGCTATCCCGCCCCTAACTCCGCCCATCCCGCCCCTAACTCCGCCCAGTTCCGC
CCATTCTCCGCCCCATGGCTGACTAATTTTTTTTATTTATGCAGAGGCCGAGGCCGCCTCGGCCTCTGAG
CTATTCCAGAAGTAGTGAGGAGGCTTTTTTGGAGGCCTAGGGACGTACCCAATTCGCCCTATAGTGAGTC
GTATTACGCGCGCTCACTGGCCGTCGTTTTACAACGTCGTGACTGGGAAAACCCTGGCGTTACCCAACTT
AATCGCCTTGCAGCACATCCCCCTTTCGCCAGCTGGCGTAATAGCGAAGAGGCCCGCACCGATCGCCCTT
CCCAACAGTTGCGCAGCCTGAATGGCGAATGGG
[124 nt withheld, positions 7034-7157]
C
[91 nt withheld, positions 7159-7249]
A
[49 nt withheld, positions 7251-7299]
CCTTTGACGTTGGAGTCCACGTTCTTT
[37 nt withheld, positions 7327-7363]
ACCCTATCTCGGTCTATTCTTTTGATTTATAAGGGATTTTGCCGATTTCGGCCTATTGGTTAAAAAATGA
GCTGATTTAACAAAAATTTAACGCGAATTTTAACAAAATATTAACGCTTACAATTTAGGTGGCACTTTTC
GGGGAAATGTGCGCGGAACCCCTATTTGTTTATTTTTCTAAATACATTCAAATATGTATCCGCTCATGAG
ACAATAACCCTGATAAATGCTTCAATAATATTGAAAAAGGAAGAGTATGAGTATTCAACATTTCCGTGTC
GCCCTTATTCCCTTTTTTGCGGCATTTTGCCTTCCTGTTTTTGCTCACCCAGAAACGCTGGTGAAAGTAA
AAGATGCTGAAGATCAGTTGGGTGCACGAGTGGGTTACATCGAACTGGATCTCAACAGCGGTAAGATCCT
TGAGAGTTTTCGCCCCGAAGAACGTTTTCCAATGATGAGCACTTTTAAAGTTCTGCTATGTGGCGCGGTA
TTATCCCGTATTGACGCCGGGCAAGAGCAACTCGGTCGCCGCATACACTATTCTCAGAATGACTTGGTTG
AGTACTCACCAGTCACAGAAAAGCATCTTACGGATGGCATGACAGTAAGAGAATTATGCAGTGCTGCCAT
AACCATGAGTGATAACACTGCGGCCAACTTACTTCTGACAACGATCGGAGGACCGAAGGAGCTAACCGCT
TTTTTGCACAACATGGGGGATCATGTAACTCGCCTTGATCGTTGGGAACCGGAGCTGAATGAAGCCATAC
CAAACGACGAGCGTGACACCACGATGCCTGTAGCAATGGCAACAACGTTGCGCAAACTATTAACTGGCGA
ACTACTTACTCTAGCTTCCCGGCAACAATTAATAGACTGGATGGAGGCGGATAAAGTTGCAGGACCACTT
CTGCGCTCGGCCCTTCCGGCTGGCTGGTTTATTGCTGATAAATCTGGAGCCGGTGAGCGTGGGTCTCGCG
GTATCATTGCAGCACTGGGGCCAGATGGTAAGCCCTCCCGTATCGTAGTTATCTACACGACGGGGAGTCA
GGCAACTATGGATGAACGAAATAGACAGATCGCTGAGATAGGTGCCTCACTGATTAAGCATTGGTAACTG
TCAGACCAAGTTTACTCATATATACTTTAGATTGATTTAAAACTTCATTTTTAATTTAAAAGGATCTAGG
TGAAGATCCTTTTTGATAATCTCATGACCAAAATCCCTTAACGTGAGTTTTCGTTCCACTGAGCGTCAGA
CCCCGTAGAAAAGATCAAAGGATCTTCTTGAGATCCTTTTTTTCTGCGCGTAATCTGCTGCTTGCAAACA
AAAAAACCACCGCTACCAGCGGTGGTTTGTTTGCCGGATCAAGAGCTACCAACTCTTTTTCCGAAGGTAA
CTGGCTTCAGCAGAGCGCAGATACCAAATACTGTTCTTCTAGTGTAGCCGTAGTTAGGCCACCACTTCAA
GAACTCTGTAGCACCGCCTACATACCTCGCTCTGCTAATCCTGTTACCAGTGGCTGCTGCCAGTGGCGAT
AAGTCGTGTCTTACCGGGTTGGACTCAAGACGATAGTTACCGGATAAGGCGCAGCGGTCGGGCTGAACGG
GGGGTTCGTGCACACAGCCCAGCTTGGAGCGAACGACCTACACCGAACTGAGATACCTACAGCGTGAGCT
ATGAGAAAGCGCCACGCTTCCCGAAGGGAGAAAGGCGGACAGGTATCCGGTAAGCGGCAGGGTCGGAACA
GGAGAGCGCACGAGGGAGCTTCCAGGGGGAAACGCCTGGTATCTTTATAGTCCTGTCGGGTTTCGCCACC
TCTGACTTGAGCGTCGATTTTTGTGATGCTCGTCAGGGGGGCGGAGCCTATGGAAAAACGCCAGCAACGC
GGCCTTTTTACGGTTCCTGGCCTTTTGCTGGCCTTTTGCTCACATGTTCTTTCCTGCGTTATCCCCTGAT
TCTGTGGATAACCGTATTACCGCCTTTGAGTGAGCTGATACCGCTCGCCGCAGCCGAACGACCGAGCGCA
GCGAGTCAGTGAGCGAGGAAGCGGAAGAGCGCCCAATACGCAAACCGCCTCTCCCCGCGCGTTGGCCGAT
TCATTAATGCAGCTGGCACGACAGGTTTCCCGACTGGAAAGCGGGCAGTGAGCGCAACGCAATTAATGTG
AGTTAGCTCACTCATTAGGCACCCCAGGCTTTACACTTTATGCTTCCGGCTCGTATGTTGTGTGGAATTG
TGAGCGGATAACAATTTCACACAGGAAACAGCTATGACCATGATTACGCCAAGCGCGCAATTAACCCTCA
CTAAAGGGAACAAAAGCTGGAGCTGCAAGC
