>Addgene plasmid #142380 | TFORF1362 | depositor partial sequence | sequence record 279278 | Insert
ACCGCCACCATGATGTTCACGGAAGACCAGGGTGTAGATGACAGGCTGCTCTATGACATTGTATTCAAGC
ACTTCAAAAGAAATAAGGTGGAGATTTCAAATGCAATAAAAAAGACATTTCCATTCCTCGAGGGCCTCCG
TGATCGTGATCTCATCACAAATAAAATGTTTGAAGATTCTCAAGATTCTTGTAGAAACCTGGTCCCTGTA
CAGAGAGTGGTGTACAATGTTCTTAGTGAACTGGAGAAGACATTTAACCTGCCAGTTCTGGAAGCACTGT
TCAGCGATGTCAACATGCAGGAATACCCCGATTTAATTCACATTTATAAAGGCTTTGAAAATGTAATCCA
TGACAAATTGCCTCTCCAAGAAAGTGAAGAAGAAGAGAGGGAGGAGAGGTCTGGCCTCCAACTAAGTCTT
GAACAAGGAACTGGTGAAAACTCTTTTCGAAGCCTGACTTGGCCACCTTCGGGTTCCCCATCTCATGCTG
GTACAACCCCACCTGAAAATGGACTCTCAGAGCACCCCTGTGAAACAGAACAGATAAATGCAAAGAGAAA
AGATACAACCAGTGACAAAGATGATTCGCTAGGAAGCCAACAAACAAATGAACAATGTGCTCAAAAGGCT
GAGCCAACAGAGTCCTGCGAACAAATTGCTGTCCAAGTGAATAATGGGGATGCTGGAAGGGAGATGCCCT
GCCCGTTGCCCTGTGATGAAGAAAGCCCAGAGGCAGAGCTACACAACCATGGAATCCAAATTAATTCCTG
TTCTGTGCGACTGGTGGATATAAAAAAGGAAAAGCCATTTTCTAATTCAAAAGTTGAGTGCCAAGCCCAA
GCAAGAACTCATCATAACCAGGCATCTGACATAATAGTCATCAGCAGTGAGGACTCTGAAGGATCCACTG
ACGTTGATGAGCCCTTAGAAGTCTTCATCTCAGCACCGAGAAGTGAGCCTGTGATCAATAATGACAACCC
TTTAGAATCAAATGATGAAAAGGAGGGCCAAGAAGCCACTTGCTCACGACCCCAGATTGTACCAGAGCCC
ATGGATTTCAGAAAATTATCTACATTCAGAGAAAGTTTTAAGAAAAGAGTGATAGGACAAGACCACGACT
TTTCAGAATCCAGTGAGGAGGAGGCGCCCGCAGAAGCCTCGAGCGGGGCACTGAGAAGCAAGCATGGTGA
GAAGGCTCCTATGACTTCTAGAAGTACATCTACTTGGAGAATACCCAGCAGGAAGAGACGTTTCAGCAGT
AGTGACTTTTCAGACCTGAGTAATGGAGAAGAGCTTCAGGAAACCTGCAGCTCATCCCTAAGAAGAGGGT
CAGGTAAAGAAGATTAGTAATGAACTAGTCCGTAACTTGAAAGTATTTCGATTTCTTGGCTTTATATATC
TTGTGGAAAGGACGAAGTCAAGAATTGTATCGACTTAAT
