>Addgene plasmid #142380 | TFORF1362 | depositor partial sequence | sequence record 279279 | Barcode
AGTCAAGAATTGTATCGACTTAAT
